>Addgene plasmid #61429 | Flag- mCry1ER-pBABEpuro | addgene partial sequence | sequence record 102580 | pBABE5 5'-CTTTATCCAGCCCTCAC-3'
CGGATCCCAGTGTGGTGGTACGTAGGAATTCACCATGGACTACAAAGACGATGACGACAAGATGGGGGTG
AACGCCGTGCACTGGTTCCGAAAGGGACTCCGGCTCCACGACAACCCCGCCCTGAAGGAGTGCATCCAGG
GCGCCGACACCATCCGCTGCGTCTATATCCTCGACCCCTGGTTCGCCGGCTCTTCCAACGTGGGCATCAA
CAGGTGGCGATTTTTGCTTCAGTGTCTTGAGGATCTTGATGCCAATCTACGAAAATTAAATTCTCGTCTG
TTTGTGATTCGGGGACAGCCAGCTGATGTATTTCCCAGGCTTTTCAAGGAATGGAACATCACTAAACTCT
CAATTGAGTATGATTCTGAGCCTTTTGGGAAGGAACGAGATGCAGCTATCAAGAAGCTGGCTACTGAGGC
TGGCGTGGAAGTCATCGTGCGCATTTCACATACACTGTATGACCTGGACAAGATCATAGAACTCAATGGC
GGACAGCCACCTCTAACATATAAAAGGTTTCAGACTCTCGTCAGCAAGATGGAGCCACTGGAGATGCCAG
CAGACACCATCACATCAGATGTGATAGGAAAGTGCATGACCCCTCTGTCTGATGACCATGATGAGAAATA
TGGCGTTCCTTCCCTGGAAGAGCTCGGCTTTGATACAGATGGCCTGTCCTCTGCAGTGTGGCCAGGAGGA
GAAACTGAGGCACTTACACGTTTGGAAAGGCATTTGGAAAGAAAGGCCTGGGTGGCAAACTTTGAACGAC
CTCGAATGAATGCAAACTCCCTGCTTGCAAGCCCAACTGGACTCAGTCCTTATCTCCGCTTTGGTTGTTT
ATCATGTCGGCTGTTTTATTTCAAACTAACAGATCTCTACAAAAAGGTAAAGAAGAATAGTTCCCCTCCC
CTTTCTCTTTATGGGCAACTCCTGTGGCGTGAATTTTTTTATACAGCAGCCACAAACAACCCACGCTTTG
ACAAAATGGAAGGGAACCCCATCTGTGTTCAGATCCCTTGGGACAAGAACCCCGAGGCTCTGGCCAAATG
GGCAGAAGGCCGGACAGGCTTCCCGTGGATTGACGCCATCATGACTCAGCTTC
