>Addgene plasmid #61429 | Flag- mCry1ER-pBABEpuro | addgene partial sequence | sequence record 102583 | pBABE3 5'-ACCCTAACTGACACACATTCC-3'
ATCGTGTTGGGGAAGCCCTCTGCTTCCGGGGGTATGTAGTAGGTTTGTAAGGAATGTGCTGAAGTGGAGC
TGGTGGTGGCCAGCTGGGTCTGGCTGGGCTCCTCTGGGGGCACTCCCATGCGACTGGCTGGGGCATGAAG
GCGGTGGGCATCCAACATCTCCAGGAGCAGGTCATAGAGGGGTACCACGTTCTTGCATTTCATGTTGTAG
AGATGCTCCATGCGTTTGTTACTCATATGCCGGATATGGGAAAGAATGAGAAGGAGCTGAGCTAGGCGGC
GATGCTGCTGCTGCAGAGTCAGGCCAGCTTTGGCCATCAGGTGGATCAAAGTGTCTGTGATCTTGTCCAG
GACACGGTGGATGTGGTCCTTCTCTTCCAGAGACTTCAAGGTGCTGGACAGAAACGTGTACACTCCGGAA
TTAAGCAAAATGATGGATTTGAGGCACACAAACTCTTCACCCTGCAGGTTCATCATGCGGAACCGACTTG
ACGTAGCAAGCAACATGTCAAAGATCTCCACCATGCCTTCCACACATTTACCTTGATTCCTGTCCAGGAG
CAAGTTAGGAGCAAACAGGAGCTTCCCCGGGTGTTCCATGGAGCGCCAGACGAGACCAATCATCAGAATC
TCCAGCCAGGCACACTCGAGAAGGTGGACCTGATCATGGAGATTCAAGTCCCCAAAGCCTGGCACTCTCT
TTGCCCAGTTGATCATATGAACCAGCTCCCTATCTGCTAGGTTGGTCAATAAGCCCATCATTGAGGCTTC
ACTGAAGGGTCTAGAAGGATCATATTCAGAATAGATCATGGGCGGTTCAGCATCCAACAAGGCACTGACC
ATCTGGTCAGCTGTCAAGGACAAGGCAGGGCTATTCTTCTTAGTGTGCTTAATCACAAGAGGGCTTGGCC
AAAGGTTGGCAGCCCTCATGTCTCCTGAAGCACCCATTTCATTTCGGCTAGAGTTACTGCTCTGCCGCTG
GACTTTGGGGCCGACACTCTGGGCATCCTCTTCCTGACTAGGACGCTTCCCACTGCTGAGGCCGGTGCCC
GCGGAGCTTCTCCCTTGCTTGAGTGAGTGAGTCTGCTGACTGTCCC
