[The description below was written by a language model from this plasmid's Addgene catalogue record.]
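Description:
Flag- mCry1ER-pBABEpuro is a retroviral expression plasmid built on the pBABE-puro backbone (about 5.2 kb without insert) for delivering a regulatable form of mouse Cryptochrome 1 into mammalian cells. It is maintained in E. coli as a high-copy plasmid under ampicillin selection, and transduced mammalian cells are selected with puromycin. No feature table accompanies the record, so the regulatory elements are not listed explicitly. pBABE-type vectors are Moloney murine leukemia virus-based designs in which the insert is generally transcribed from the 5′ LTR, a packaging signal allows the transcript to be incorporated into virions made in packaging cells, and the puromycin resistance gene is driven by a separate internal promoter.

The roughly 2.8 kb insert, cloned between EcoRI and SalI sites that both remain intact, encodes mouse Cry1 with an N-terminal Flag epitope and a C-terminal fusion to the mouse estrogen receptor ligand-binding domain carrying the G525R substitution (the ER* module). This mutant domain is commonly used because it responds poorly to endogenous estrogen but binds 4-hydroxytamoxifen, so fusion proteins are typically held inactive, often in the cytoplasm, until the synthetic ligand is added. The arrangement should therefore allow stable cell lines to be made in which CRY1 activity can be switched on acutely, with the Flag tag available for detection or immunoprecipitation. The stated purpose is simply expression of the mCRY1-ER* fusion, and the associated work concerns how Cryptochrome and Period proteins inhibit CLOCK:BMAL1 in the mammalian circadian clock.
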