Addgene plasmid #61429: Flag- mCry1ER-pBABEpuro
Purpose: Express mCRY1-ER* fusion protein
Depositing lab: Aziz Sancar. Depositing organization: University of North Carolina at Chapel Hill. Publication: Dual modes of CLOCK:BMAL1 inhibition mediated by Cryptochrome and Period proteins in the mammalian circadian clock. Ye R, Selby CP, Chiou YY, Ozkan-Dagliyan I, Gaddameedhi S, Sancar A. Genes Dev. 2014 Sep 15;28(18):1989-98. doi: 10.1101/gad.249417.114. PubMed 25228643.
Backbone
  Vector backbone: pBABE-puro
  Backbone size w/o insert (bp): 5169
  Vector type: Retroviral
  Selectable markers: Puromycin
Growth in bacteria
  Bacterial resistance: Ampicillin, 100 μg/mL
  Growth temperature: 37°C
  Growth strain: DH5alpha
  Copy number: High Copy
Gene/Insert
  Gene/Insert name: mCry1
  Species: M. musculus (mouse)
  Insert size (bp): 2820
  Entrez Gene: Cry1 (a.k.a. Phll1)
  Tag / fusion protein: Flag (N terminal on insert); mouse estrogen receptor ligand binding domain (G525R) on C-term (C terminal on insert)
  Cloning method: Restriction Enzyme; 5′ cloning site EcoRI (not destroyed); 3′ cloning site SalI (not destroyed)
  Sequencing primers: 5′ pBABE 5'; 3′ pBABE 3'
Terms and licenses: Academic/Nonprofit Terms; Industry Terms: Not Available to Industry
How to cite: Flag- mCry1ER-pBABEpuro was a gift from Aziz Sancar (Addgene plasmid # 61429 ; http://n2t.net/addgene:61429 ; RRID:Addgene_61429)
